>Addgene plasmid #132526 | WDR34 | addgene full sequence | sequence record 261473 | Addgene NGS Result
TATACTTTAGATTGATTTAAAACTTCATTTTTAATTTAAAAGGATCTAGGTGAAGATCCTTTTTGATAAT
CTCATGACCAAAATCCCTTAACGTGAGTTTTCGTTCCACTGAGCGTCAGACCCCGTAGAAAAGATCAAAG
GATCTTCTTGAGATCCTTTTTTTCTGCGCGTAATCTGCTGCTTGCAAACAAAAAAACCACCGCTACCAGC
GGTGGTTTGTTTGCCGGATCAAGAGCTACCAACTCTTTTTCCGAAGGTAACTGGCTTCAGCAGAGCGCAG
ATACCAAATACTGTTCTTCTAGTGTAGCCGTAGTTAGGCCACCACTTCAAGAACTCTGTAGCACCGCCTA
CATACCTCGCTCTGCTAATCCTGTTACCAGTGGCTGCTGCCAGTGGCGATAAGTCGTGTCTTACCGGGTT
GGACTCAAGACGATAGTTACCGGATAAGGCGCAGCGGTCGGGCTGAACGGGGGGTTCGTGCACACAGCCC
AGCTTGGAGCGAACGACCTACACCGAACTGAGATACCTACAGCGTGAGCTATGAGAAAGCGCCACGCTTC
CCGAAGGGAGAAAGGCGGACAGGTATCCGGTAAGCGGCAGGGTCGGAACAGGAGAGCGCACGAGGGAGCT
TCCAGGGGGAAACGCCTGGTATCTTTATAGTCCTGTCGGGTTTCGCCACCTCTGACTTGAGCGTCGATTT
TTGTGATGCTCGTCAGGGGGGCGGAGCCTATGGAAAAACGCCAGCAACGCGGCCTTTTTACGGTTCCTGG
CCTTTTGCTGGCCTTTTGCTCACATGTTCTTTCCTGCGTTATCCCCTGATTGACTTGGGTCGCTCTTCCT
GTGGATGCGCAGATGCCCTGCGTAAGCGGGTGTGGGCGGACAATAAAGTCTTAAACTGAACAAAATAGAT
CTAAACTATGACAATAAAGTCTTAAACTAGACAGAATAGTTGTAAACTGAAATCAGTCCAGTTATGCTGT
GAAAAAGCATACTGGACTTTTGTTATGGCTAAAGCAAACTCTTCATTTTCTGAAGTGCAAATTGCCCGTC
GTATTAAAGAGGGGCGTGGCCAAGGGCATGTAAAGACTATATTCGCGGCGTTGTGACAATTTACCGAACA
ACTCCGCGGCCGGGAAGCCGATCTCGGCTTGAACGAATTGTTAGGTGGCGGTACTTGGGTCGATATCAAA
GTGCATCACTTCTTCCCGTATGCCCAACTTTGTATAGAGAGCCACTGCGGGATCGTCACCGTAATCTGCT
TGCACGTAGATCACATAAGCACCAAGCGCGTTGGCCTCATGCTTGAGGAGATTGATGAGCGCGGTGGCAA
TGCCCTGCCTCCGGTGCTCGCCGGAGACTGCGAGATCATAGATATAGATCTCACTACGCGGCTGCTCAAA
CTTGGGCAGAACGTAAGCCGCGAGAGCGCCAACAACCGCTTCTTGGTCGAAGGCAGCAAGCGCGATGAAT
GTCTTACTACGGAGCAAGTTCCCGAGGTAATCGGAGTCCGGCTGATGTTGGGAGTAGGTGGCTACGTCTC
CGAACTCACGACCGAAAAGATCAAGAGCAGCCCGCATGGATTTGACTTGGTCAGGGCCGAGCCTACATGT
GCGAATGATGCCCATACTTGAGCCACCTAACTTTGTTTTAGGGCGACTGCCCTGCTGCGTAACATCGTTG
CTGCTGCGTAACATCGTTGCTGCTCCATAACATCAAACATCGACCCACGGCGTAACGCGCTTGCTGCTTG
GATGCCCGAGGCATAGACTGTACAAAAAAACAGTCATAACAAGCCATGAAAACCGCCACTGCGCCGTTAC
CACCGCTGCGTTCGGTCAAGGTTCTGGACCAGTTGCGTGAGCGCATACGCTACTTGCATTACAGTTTACG
AACCGAACAGGCTTATGTCAACTGGGTTCGTGCCTTCATCCGTTTCCACGGTGTGCGTCACCCGGCAACC
TTGGGCAGCAGCGAAGTCGCCATAACTTCGTATAGCATACATTATACGAAGTTATCTGTAACTATAACGG
TCCTAAGGTAGCGACGTTTAAACATCCACCATTTGTTGTACCTATGGGCATGGCACAATTCTAGCGCATG
CCATCCTGGGTTACTGTTCATATCGTGCAAGAATGGAGATAATTAAAATGATAACCATCTCGCAAATAAA
TAAGTATTTTACTGTTTTCGTAACAGTTTTGTAATAAAAAAACCTATAAATATTCCGGATTATTCATACC
GTCCCACCATCGGGCGCGGATCCTCAACATGGCAACAAGGGCTCAACCTGGTCCTCTCTCTCAAGCTGGA
TCTGCTGGCGTGGCTGCTCTGGCTACCGTCGGAGTGGCTTCTGGACCCGGTCCTGGCAGACCCGGACCAC
TGCAAGACGAAACCCTCGGCGTGGCTTCCGTGCCTTCTCAGTGGAGAGCCGTCCAGGGAATTAGAGGCGA
AACTAAGTCATGCCAGACTGCATCAATCGCTACCGCCTCTGCCTCCGCTCAAGCCAGAAATCATGTGGAT
GCTCAGGTGCAGACCGAGGCACCTGTCCCTGTGTCAGTGCAGCCTCCATCTCAGTATGACATCCCCAGGC
TCGCAGCCTTCCTGCGCAGAGTCGAGGCTATGGTGATCAGGGAGCTGAACAAGAACTGGCAATCCCACGC
TTTCGATGGATTCGAGGTCAATTGGACTGAACAGCAGCAGATGGTTAGCTGCCTGTATACACTGGGTTAT
CCTCCTGCTCAGGCTCAGGGCCTGCACGTCACTTCTATCTCATGGAACTCAACCGGCTCAGTCGTCGCCT
GTGCTTACGGTAGGCTGGACCACGGTGACTGGTCCACACTCAAGTCATTTGTCTGTGCTTGGAACCTCGA
CCGCAGGGACCTGAGGCCACAACAGCCAAGCGCTGTCGTGGAGGTCCCTAGCGCTGTCCTGTGCCTGGCC
TTCCATCCCACACAGCCAAGCCATGTTGCTGGTGGACTGTACTCTGGTGAGGTCCTGGTGTGGGACCTCT
CACGCCTCGAAGATCCCCTCCTCTGGAGAACTGGCCTGACTGATGACACCCACACCGACCCAGTGAGCCA
GGTCGTCTGGCTCCCAGAACCCGGTCACTCCCACAGGTTTCAAGTCCTCAGCGTGGCCACAGACGGCAAG
GTCTTGTTGTGGCAGGGCATCGGCGTCGGCCAGTTGCAGCTGACCGAAGGCTTCGCCCTGGTGATGCAAC
AGCTGCCTAGGTCTACTAAACTCAAGAAACACCCAAGAGGCGAAACCGAGGTTGGTGCTACCGCAGTTGC
CTTTTCCTCTTTCGATCCAAGACTCTTCATTCTGGGTACTGAGGGAGGCTTCCCTCTGAAGTGTTCCCTC
GCTGCCGGTGAAGCTGCTCTGACAAGGATGCCTAGCTCCGTGCCCCTGAGGGCTCCTGCCCAGTTTACCT
TCAGCCCACATGGTGGACCCATCTACAGCGTGAGCTGCTCTCCATTCCACCGCAACCTGTTTCTGAGCGC
AGGAACCGACGGCCACGTTCACTTGTACTCTATGCTCCAAGCACCTCCCCTGACCTCATTGCAACTGTCT
CTGAAGTACTTGTTCGCCGTTAGGTGGTCCCCTGTTCGCCCACTGGTGTTTGCCGCAGCTTCCGGAAAGG
GCGATGTCCAGCTGTTCGATTTGCAGAAATCTTCTCAAAAGCCCACAGTTTTGATCAAGCAGACTCAAGA
CGAGAGCCCAGTGTATTGTTTGGAGTTTAACTCCCAGCAGACCCAGCTGTTGGCTGCTGGTGATGCTCAG
GGTACTGTTAAAGTTTGGCAGTTGAGCACAGAGTTTACAGAACAGGGTCCTCGCGAAGCCGAGGATTTGG
ATTGCCTGGCAGCTGAGGTGGCTGCATGACTAGAGCCTGCAGTCTCGACAAGCTTGTCGAGAAGTACTAG
AGGATCATAATCAGCCATACCACATTTGTAGAGGTTTTACTTGCTTTAAAAAACCTCCCACACCTCCCCC
TGAACCTGAAACATAAAATGAATGCAATTGTTGTTGTTAACTTGTTTATTGCAGCTTATAATGGTTACAA
ATAAAGCAATAGCATCACAAATTTCACAAATAAAGCATTTTTTTCACTGCATTCTAGTTGTGGTTTGTCC
AAACTCATCAATGTATCTTATCATGTCTGGAAACATCCACCATTTAAATGGAGTTAGGTTTAAACGGATC
TGATCACTGCTTGAGCCTAGAAGATCCGGCTGCTAACAAAGCCCGAAAGGAAGCTGAGTTGGCTGCTGCC
ACCGCTGAGCAATAACTATCATAACCCCTAGGGTATACCCATCTAATTGGAACCAGATAAGTGAAATCTA
GTTCCAAACTATTTTGTCATTTTTAATTTTCGTATTAGCTTACGACGCTACACCCAGTTCCCATCTATTT
TGTCACTCTTCCCTAAATAATCCTTAAAAACTCCATTTCCACCCCTCCCAGTTCCCAACTATTTTGTCCG
CCCACAACCGGTTGACTTGGGTCAACTGTCAGACCAAGTTTACTCATA
Features (pLannotate 1.2.2; 11 found; start..end, strand, type, name):
    148..736     +  rep_origin     ori: high-copy-number ColE1/pMB1/pBR322/pUC origin of replication
    871..1094    -  mobile_element Tn7R: mini-Tn7 element (right end of the Tn7 transposon) Tn7
   1161..1694    -  CDS            GmR: gentamycin acetyltransferase; aacC1; confers resistance to gentamycin
   1883..1911    -  promoter       Pc promoter: intI1 (promoter lies within the coding sequence); class 1 integron promoter
   1982..2015    +  protein_bind   loxP: Cre-mediated recombination occurs in the 8-bp core sequence (GCATACAT). Cre recombinase
   2133..2221    +  promoter       polyhedrin promoter: polh from Autographa californica; promoter for the baculovirus polyhedrin gene
   2269..3876    +  CDS            DYNC2I2: DC2I2_HUMAN - Also known as WDR34. Experimental evidence at protein level: Swiss-Prot protein existence level 1. Acts as a negative regulator of the Toll-like and IL-1R receptor signaling pathways. Inhibits the MAP3K7-induced NF-kappa-B activation pathway. Inhibits MAP3K7 phosphorylation at 'Thr-184' and 'Thr-187' upon Il-1 beta stimulation. From Homo sapiens (Human).
   3923..4006    +  CDS            large T antigen (fragment): large T antigen from SV40 (simian virus 40)
   4029..4150    +  polyA_signal   SV40 poly(A) signal: SV40 polyadenylation signal
   4229..4278    +  CDS            SET1 (fragment): solubility-enhancement tag derived from T7 phage gene 10B
   4321..4486    -  mobile_element Tn7L: mini-Tn7 element (left end of the Tn7 transposon) Tn7
