[The description below was written by a language model from this plasmid's Addgene catalogue record and pLannotate feature annotations shown in this document.]
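Description:
WDR34 is an insect-cell expression plasmid built on the pACEBac1 backbone, a baculovirus transfer (acceptor) vector of the MultiBac type, with a total size of about 4.5 kb. It is propagated in E. coli through a high-copy ColE1/pUC-type origin and selected with gentamicin, resistance being provided by the aacC1 gentamicin acetyltransferase gene driven by a class 1 integron Pc promoter.

The payload is the full coding sequence of human WDR34 (WD repeat-containing protein 34, also called DYNC2I2), an approximately 1.6 kb synthetic gene codon optimised for expression in Sf9 cells. It sits downstream of the Autographa californica polyhedrin promoter, a very strong late baculoviral promoter, and is followed by an SV40 polyadenylation signal. The short "large T antigen" annotation is probably just part of that SV40 terminator region. The small SET1 fragment hit is likewise not in a position to be fused to the insert, and no affinity tag or reporter is recorded.

The expression cassette and the gentamicin marker are flanked by the Tn7L and Tn7R ends, so the whole segment can be transposed into the mini-attTn7 site of a baculoviral bacmid to generate recombinant virus. A single loxP site upstream of the promoter allows Cre-mediated fusion with compatible donor plasmids, which is how multi-subunit expression constructs are assembled in this system.

The associated publication concerns the structure of the dynein-2 complex and its assembly with intraflagellar transport trains. This is consistent with the plasmid being used to produce recombinant WDR34, a dynein-2 intermediate chain, for reconstitution and structural study of that complex.
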