Addgene plasmid #132526: WDR34
Purpose: Human WDR34, codon optimised for Sf9 expression.
Depositing lab: Andrew Carter. Depositing organization: MRC Laboratory of Molecular Biology. Publication: Structure of the dynein-2 complex and its assembly with intraflagellar transport trains. Toropova K, Zalyte R, Mukhopadhyay AG, Mladenov M, Carter AP, Roberts AJ. Nat Struct Mol Biol. 2019 Aug 26. pii: 10.1038/s41594-019-0286-y. doi: 10.1038/s41594-019-0286-y. PubMed 31451806.
Backbone
  Vector backbone: pACEBac1
  Backbone manufacturer: Geneva Biotech
  Backbone size w/o insert (bp): 2922
  Total vector size (bp): 4527
  Vector type: Insect Expression
Growth in bacteria
  Bacterial resistance: Gentamicin, 10 μg/mL
  Growth temperature: 37°C
  Growth strain: DH5alpha
  Copy number: Unknown
Gene/Insert
  Gene/Insert name: WDR34 (alt name: WD repeat-containing protein 34)
  Species: H. sapiens (human)
  Insert size (bp): 1605
  Mutation: Codon optimised for Sf9 expression
  Entrez Gene: WDR34 (a.k.a. DIC5, FAP133, SRTD11, bA216B9.3)
Resource information
  A portion of this plasmid was derived from a plasmid made by: Cloned from genes synthesised by Epoch, codon optised for insect cell expression.
Terms and licenses: Academic/Nonprofit Terms; Industry Terms: Not Available to Industry
Depositor comments: Cloned by Ruta Zalyte in Andrew Carter's lab. For cloning strategy, please refer to the Methods section of Toropova et al 2019.
How to cite: WDR34 was a gift from Andrew Carter (Addgene plasmid # 132526 ; http://n2t.net/addgene:132526 ; RRID:Addgene_132526)
